>Addgene plasmid #157718 | pcDNA5-FRT-TO-FH-Nsp14 | addgene full sequence | sequence record 307914 | Addgene NGS Result
CATAGTTAAGCCAGTATCTGCTCCCTGCTTGTGTGTTGGAGGTCGCTGAGTAGTGCGCGAGCAAAATTTA
AGCTACAACAAGGCAAGGCTTGACCGACAATTGCATGAAGAATCTGCTTAGGGTTAGGCGTTTTGCGCTG
CTTCGCGATGTACGGGCCAGATATACGCGTTGACATTGATTATTGACTAGTTATTAATAGTAATCAATTA
CGGGGTCATTAGTTCATAGCCCATATATGGAGTTCCGCGTTACATAACTTACGGTAAATGGCCCGCCTGG
CTGACCGCCCAACGACCCCCGCCCATTGACGTCAATAATGACGTATGTTCCCATAGTAACGCCAATAGGG
ACTTTCCATTGACGTCAATGGGTGGAGTATTTACGGTAAACTGCCCACTTGGCAGTACATCAAGTGTATC
ATATGCCAAGTACGCCCCCTATTGACGTCAATGACGGTAAATGGCCCGCCTGGCATTATGCCCAGTACAT
GACCTTATGGGACTTTCCTACTTGGCAGTACATCTACGTATTAGTCATCGCTATTACCATGGTGATGCGG
TTTTGGCAGTACATCAATGGGCGTGGATAGCGGTTTGACTCACGGGGATTTCCAAGTCTCCACCCCATTG
ACGTCAATGGGAGTTTGTTTTGGCACCAAAATCAACGGGACTTTCCAAAATGTCGTAACAACTCCGCCCC
ATTGACGCAAATGGGCGGTAGGCGTGTACGGTGGGAGGTCTATATAAGCAGAGCTCTCCCTATCAGTGAT
AGAGATCTCCCTATCAGTGATAGAGATCGTCGACGAGCTCGTTTAGTGAACCGTCAGATCGCCTGGAGAC
GCCATCCACGCTGTTTTGACCTCCATAGAAGACACCGGGACCGATCCAGCCTCCGGACTCTAGCGTTTAA
ACTTAAGCTTGAGATGGACTATAAAGATGACGATGACAAGGCCGCAGCCGCACATCACCACCATCATCAC
CATCACGGATCCGGGATGGCTGAAAATGTGACTGGTCTCTTCAAAGATTGCTCCAAGGTGATTACGGGCC
TGCATCCCACCCAGGCCCCCACACATCTTTCAGTAGACACGAAATTTAAAACTGAAGGTCTTTGTGTTGA
CATCCCTGGCATTCCGAAGGATATGACTTATCGCCGGCTTATCTCCATGATGGGGTTTAAGATGAATTAC
CAGGTCAACGGGTACCCAAACATGTTCATCACACGAGAGGAGGCAATTCGGCACGTTAGAGCATGGATTG
GTTTTGACGTTGAGGGATGCCACGCCACTCGAGAGGCGGTCGGGACCAACTTGCCACTCCAGTTGGGCTT
CTCCACCGGCGTCAATCTGGTCGCAGTACCCACAGGTTACGTGGACACGCCCAATAACACAGACTTTTCA
AGAGTAAGCGCTAAACCCCCACCCGGAGATCAGTTCAAACACTTGATACCCCTGATGTACAAAGGTCTTC
CCTGGAACGTTGTCCGAATCAAAATCGTCCAGATGCTCTCTGATACGCTCAAGAACCTGAGCGATCGAGT
CGTTTTCGTACTCTGGGCGCATGGTTTCGAGCTGACCTCCATGAAGTACTTCGTAAAAATAGGGCCTGAG
AGAACATGCTGTCTGTGTGATCGAAGAGCTACCTGTTTTAGCACCGCTTCCGATACATATGCTTGCTGGC
ATCATTCAATAGGTTTCGATTACGTATACAACCCATTCATGATCGATGTGCAGCAGTGGGGGTTCACTGG
GAACCTGCAATCAAACCACGATCTGTATTGTCAAGTACACGGTAATGCGCACGTCGCTTCATGTGATGCC
ATCATGACGCGGTGCCTGGCAGTACATGAGTGCTTTGTAAAGAGGGTTGATTGGACGATAGAGTATCCTA
TTATCGGAGACGAACTCAAAATAAATGCTGCCTGCCGCAAAGTTCAGCATATGGTTGTAAAAGCGGCCCT
TCTCGCGGATAAATTTCCGGTTTTGCATGACATCGGAAATCCGAAAGCAATAAAGTGCGTCCCGCAGGCA
GACGTGGAATGGAAATTTTATGATGCACAACCTTGCAGTGATAAGGCCTATAAAATTGAAGAACTGTTCT
ACAGCTACGCCACCCACTCTGATAAGTTCACAGACGGAGTCTGTCTTTTTTGGAATTGTAACGTCGATCG
GTATCCAGCTAATTCTATTGTCTGTCGATTTGACACGAGGGTTTTGTCAAACCTGAACCTTCCAGGATGT
GATGGAGGTTCTTTGTACGTCAATAAACACGCATTCCACACGCCCGCCTTTGATAAATCTGCATTCGTAA
ATCTCAAGCAGCTTCCCTTCTTTTACTACAGTGATTCCCCATGTGAATCACATGGCAAGCAAGTTGTCAG
CGATATAGACTATGTGCCCCTTAAGTCTGCAACCTGCATCACGCGCTGTAATTTGGGAGGTGCAGTCTGT
CGGCATCATGCGAATGAGTATAGGCTTTATCTCGACGCGTACAACATGATGATTTCAGCGGGGTTTTCAT
TGTGGGTATATAAGCAATTCGACACTTATAACTTGTGGAACACATTTACGCGCCTCCAGGCCTAGGAGAT
ATCCAGCACAGTGGCGGCCGCTCGAGTCTAGAGGGCCCGTTTAAACCCGCTGATCAGCCTCGACTGTGCC
TTCTAGTTGCCAGCCATCTGTTGTTTGCCCCTCCCCCGTGCCTTCCTTGACCCTGGAAGGTGCCACTCCC
ACTGTCCTTTCCTAATAAAATGAGGAAATTGCATCGCATTGTCTGAGTAGGTGTCATTCTATTCTGGGGG
GTGGGGTGGGGCAGGACAGCAAGGGGGAGGATTGGGAAGACAATAGCAGGCATGCTGGGGATGCGGTGGG
CTCTATGGCTTCTGAGGCGGAAAGAACCAGCTGGGGCTCTAGGGGGTATCCCC
[124 nt withheld, positions 2924-3047]
C
[91 nt withheld, positions 3049-3139]
AGGGTGATGGTTCACGTACCTAGAAGTTCCTATTCCGAAGTTCCTATTCTCTAGAAAGTATAGGAACTTC
CTTGGCCAAAAAGCCTGAACTCACCGCGACGTCTGTCGAGAAGTTTCTGATCGAAAAGTTCGACAGCGTC
TCCGACCTGATGCAGCTCTCGGAGGGCGAAGAATCTCGTGCTTTCAGCTTCGATGTAGGAGGGCGTGGAT
ATGTCCTGCGGGTAAATAGCTGCGCCGATGGTTTCTACAAAGATCGTTATGTTTATCGGCACTTTGCATC
GGCCGCGCTCCCGATTCCGGAAGTGCTTGACATTGGGGAATTCAGCGAGAGCCTGACCTATTGCATCTCC
CGCCGTGCACAGGGTGTCACGTTGCAAGACCTGCCTGAAACCGAACTGCCCGCTGTTCTGCAGCCGGTCG
CGGAGGCCATGGATGCGATCGCTGCGGCCGATCTTAGCCAGACGAGCGGGTTCGGCCCATTCGGACCGCA
AGGAATCGGTCAATACACTACATGGCGTGATTTCATATGCGCGATTGCTGATCCCCATGTGTATCACTGG
CAAACTGTGATGGACGACACCGTCAGTGCGTCCGTCGCGCAGGCTCTCGATGAGCTGATGCTTTGGGCCG
AGGACTGCCCCGAAGTCCGGCACCTCGTGCACGCGGATTTCGGCTCCAACAATGTCCTGACGGACAATGG
CCGCATAACAGCGGTCATTGACTGGAGCGAGGCGATGTTCGGGGATTCCCAATACGAGGTCGCCAACATC
TTCTTCTGGAGGCCGTGGTTGGCTTGTATGGAGCAGCAGACGCGCTACTTCGAGCGGAGGCATCCGGAGC
TTGCAGGATCGCCGCGGCTCCGGGCGTATATGCTCCGCATTGGTCTTGACCAACTCTATCAGAGCTTGGT
TGACGGCAATTTCGATGATGCAGCTTGGGCGCAGGGTCGATGCGACGCAATCGTCCGATCCGGAGCCGGG
ACTGTCGGGCGTACACAAATCGCCCGCAGAAGCGCGGCCGTCTGGACCGATGGCTGTGTAGAAGTACTCG
CCGATAGTGGAAACCGACGCCCCAGCACTCGTCCGAGGGCAAAGGAATAGCACGTACTACGAGATTTCGA
TTCCACCGCCGCCTTCTATGAAAGGTTGGGCTTCGGAATCGTTTTCCGGGACGCCGGCTGGATGATCCTC
CAGCGCGGGGATCTCATGCTGGAGTTCTTCGCCCACCCCAACTTGTTTATTGCAGCTTATAATGGTTACA
AATAAAGCAATAGCATCACAAATTTCACAAATAAAGCATTTTTTTCACTGCATTCTAGTTGTGGTTTGTC
CAAACTCATCAATGTATCTTATCATGTCTGTATACCGTCGACCTCTAGCTAGAGCTTGGCGTAATCATGG
TCATAGCTGTTTCCTGTGTGAAATTGTTATCCGCTCACAATTCCACACAACATACGAGCCGGAAGCATAA
AGTGTAAAGCCTGGGGTGCCTAATGAGTGAGCTAACTCACATTAATTGCGTTGCGCTCACTGCCCGCTTT
CCAGTCGGGAAACCTGTCGTGCCAGCTGCATTAATGAATCGGCCAACGCGCGGGGAGAGGCGGTTTGCGT
ATTGGGCGCTCTTCCGCTTCCTCGCTCACTGACTCGCTGCGCTCGGTCGTTCGGCTGCGGCGAGCGGTAT
CAGCTCACTCAAAGGCGGTAATACGGTTATCCACAGAATCAGGGGATAACGCAGGAAAGAACATGTGAGC
AAAAGGCCAGCAAAAGGCCAGGAACCGTAAAAAGGCCGCGTTGCTGGCGTTTTTCCATAGGCTCCGCCCC
CCTGACGAGCATCACAAAAATCGACGCTCAAGTCAGAGGTGGCGAAACCCGACAGGACTATAAAGATACC
AGGCGTTTCCCCCTGGAAGCTCCCTCGTGCGCTCTCCTGTTCCGACCCTGCCGCTTACCGGATACCTGTC
CGCCTTTCTCCCTTCGGGAAGCGTGGCGCTTTCTCATAGCTCACGCTGTAGGTATCTCAGTTCGGTGTAG
GTCGTTCGCTCCAAGCTGGGCTGTGTGCACGAACCCCCCGTTCAGCCCGACCGCTGCGCCTTATCCGGTA
ACTATCGTCTTGAGTCCAACCCGGTAAGACACGACTTATCGCCACTGGCAGCAGCCACTGGTAACAGGAT
TAGCAGAGCGAGGTATGTAGGCGGTGCTACAGAGTTCTTGAAGTGGTGGCCTAACTACGGCTACACTAGA
AGAACAGTATTTGGTATCTGCGCTCTGCTGAAGCCAGTTACCTTCGGAAAAAGAGTTGGTAGCTCTTGAT
CCGGCAAACAAACCACCGCTGGTAGCGGTGGTTTTTTTGTTTGCAAGCAGCAGATTACGCGCAGAAAAAA
AGGATCTCAAGAAGATCCTTTGATCTTTTCTACGGGGTCTGACGCTCAGTGGAACGAAAACTCACGTTAA
GGGATTTTGGTCATGAGATTATCAAAAAGGATCTTCACCTAGATCCTTTTAAATTAAAAATGAAGTTTTA
AATCAATCTAAAGTATATATGAGTAAACTTGGTCTGACAGTTACCAATGCTTAATCAGTGAGGCACCTAT
CTCAGCGATCTGTCTATTTCGTTCATCCATAGTTGCCTGACTCCCCGTCGTGTAGATAACTACGATACGG
GAGGGCTTACCATCTGGCCCCAGTGCTGCAATGATACCGCGAGACCCACGCTCACCGGCTCCAGATTTAT
CAGCAATAAACCAGCCAGCCGGAAGGGCCGAGCGCAGAAGTGGTCCTGCAACTTTATCCGCCTCCATCCA
GTCTATTAATTGTTGCCGGGAAGCTAGAGTAAGTAGTTCGCCAGTTAATAGTTTGCGCAACGTTGTTGCC
ATTGCTACAGGCATCGTGGTGTCACGCTCGTCGTTTGGTATGGCTTCATTCAGCTCCGGTTCCCAACGAT
CAAGGCGAGTTACATGATCCCCCATGTTGTGCAAAAAAGCGGTTAGCTCCTTCGGTCCTCCGATCGTTGT
CAGAAGTAAGTTGGCCGCAGTGTTATCACTCATGGTTATGGCAGCACTGCATAATTCTCTTACTGTCATG
CCATCCGTAAGATGCTTTTCTGTGACTGGTGAGTACTCAACCAAGTCATTCTGAGAATAGTGTATGCGGC
GACCGAGTTGCTCTTGCCCGGCGTCAATACGGGATAATACCGCGCCACATAGCAGAACTTTAAAAGTGCT
CATCATTGGAAAACGTTCTTCGGGGCGAAAACTCTCAAGGATCTTACCGCTGTTGAGATCCAGTTCGATG
TAACCCACTCGTGCACCCAACTGATCTTCAGCATCTTTTACTTTCACCAGCGTTTCTGGGTGAGCAAAAA
CAGGAAGGCAAAATGCCGCAAAAAAGGGAATAAGGGCGACACGGAAATGTTGAATACTCATACTCTTCCT
TTTTCAATATTATTGAAGCATTTATCAGGGTTATTGTCTCATGAGCGGATACATATTTGAATGTATTTAG
AAAAATAAACAAATAGGGGTTCCGCGCACATTTCCCCGAAAAGTGCCACCTGACGTCGACGGATCGGGAG
ATCTCCCGATCCCCTATGGTGCACTCTCAGTACAATCTGCTCTGATGCCG
Features (pLannotate 1.2.2; 21 found; start..end, strand, type, name):
    172..551     +  enhancer       CMV enhancer: human cytomegalovirus immediate early enhancer
    552..755     +  promoter       CMV promoter: human cytomegalovirus (CMV) immediate early promoter
    757..776     +  promoter       PLtetO-1 promoter (fragment): modified phage lambda PL promoter with tet operator sites (Lutz and Bujard, 1997)
    778..797     +  promoter       PLtetO-1 promoter (fragment): modified phage lambda PL promoter with tet operator sites (Lutz and Bujard, 1997)
    805..838     +  promoter       TRE3GV promoter (fragment): 3rd-generation Tet-responsive promoter that can be activated by binding of Tet-On® 3G, optimized for retroviral and lentiviral vectors
    999..2582    +  CDS            rep (fragment): R1AB_SARS2 - Experimental evidence at protein level: Swiss-Prot protein existence level 1. [2'-O-methyltransferase]: Methyltransferase that mediates mRNA cap 2'-O-ribose methylation to the 5'-cap structure of viral mRNAs. N7-methyl guanosine cap is a prerequisite for binding of nsp16. Therefore plays an essential role in viral mRNAs cap methylation which is essential to evade immune system. From Severe acute respiratory syndrome coronavirus 2 (2019-nCoV) (SARS-CoV-2).
   2654..2878    +  polyA_signal   bGH poly(A) signal: bovine growth hormone polyadenylation signal
   2882..2903    +  promoter       SV40 promoter (fragment): SV40 enhancer and early promoter
   2924..3157    +  rep_origin     f1 ori (fragment) (sequence partly withheld): f1 bacteriophage origin of replication; arrow indicates direction of (+) strand synthesis
   3162..3209    +  protein_bind   FRT: FLP-mediated recombination occurs in the 8-bp core sequence TCTAGAAA (Turan and Bode, 2011). FLP recombinase from the Saccharomyces cerevisiae 2μ plasmid
   3217..4239    +  CDS            HygR: aminoglycoside phosphotransferase from E. coli; aph(4)-Ia; confers resistance to hygromycin
   4249..4374    +  CDS            ble (fragment): BLE_KLEPN - Experimental evidence at protein level: Swiss-Prot protein existence level 1. Binding protein with a strong affinity to the bleomycin family of antibiotics. Binds to CL990; an antimitotic-antibiotic compound. From Klebsiella pneumoniae.
   4369..4490    +  polyA_signal   SV40 poly(A) signal: SV40 polyadenylation signal
   4563..4579    -  protein_bind   lac operator: The lac repressor binds to the lac operator to inhibit transcription in E. coli. This inhibition can be relieved by adding lactose or isopropyl-β-D-thiogalactopyranoside (IPTG). lac repressor encoded by lacI
   4587..4617    -  promoter       lac promoter: promoter for the E. coli lac operon
   4632..4653    -  protein_bind   CAP binding site: CAP binding activates transcription in the presence of cAMP. E. coli catabolite activator protein
   4666..4758    -  CDS            lacI (fragment): lac repressor; lacI; The lac repressor binds to the lac operator to inhibit transcription in E. coli. This inhibition can be relieved by adding lactose or isopropyl-β-D-thiogalactopyranoside (IPTG).
   4941..5529    -  rep_origin     ori: high-copy-number ColE1/pMB1/pBR322/pUC origin of replication
   5700..6560    -  CDS            AmpR: β-lactamase; bla; confers resistance to ampicillin, carbenicillin, and related antibiotics
   6561..6665    -  promoter       AmpR promoter: bla
   6724..17      -  misc_feature   bom (fragment) (across the origin): basis of mobility region from pBR322
