[The description below was written by a language model from this plasmid's Addgene catalogue record and pLannotate feature annotations shown in this document.]
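Description:
pcDNA5-FRT-TO-FH-Nsp14 is a mammalian expression plasmid built on the commercial pcDNA5-FRT-TO backbone, designed for tetracycline-regulated expression of SARS-CoV-2 Nsp14 carrying an N-terminal Flag-His8 tag. It is maintained in E. coli as a high-copy plasmid through a ColE1/pUC-type origin and an ampicillin resistance gene (β-lactamase with its own promoter). The feature table also picks up short remnants of backbone sequence (f1 ori, lac promoter/operator region, lacI, ble and bom fragments) that have no stated role in the construct's function.

The expression cassette consists of the CMV immediate early enhancer and promoter followed by short matches to tet operator-containing promoters, which correspond to the operator sites that make this promoter repressible by the Tet repressor and inducible with tetracycline. Downstream lies a codon-optimized coding sequence matched to the SARS-CoV-2 ORF1ab polyprotein; the automated annotation text describes the 2'-O-methyltransferase, but this is generic polyprotein text, and the catalogue identifies the insert as Nsp14. The Flag-His8 tag is not annotated separately, though it is recorded as N-terminal and backbone-derived. Transcripts terminate at the bGH polyadenylation signal.

An FRT site sits directly upstream of a hygromycin resistance gene that has an SV40 poly(A) signal but no annotated promoter of its own. In this arrangement, FLP-mediated recombination into a genomic FRT site in a suitable host cell line activates hygromycin resistance, allowing selection of stable single-site integrants. The plasmid belongs to a set of integrative vectors for regulated expression of SARS-CoV-2 proteins implicated in RNA metabolism, with the tandem tag suited to detection and affinity purification.
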