Addgene plasmid #157718: pcDNA5-FRT-TO-FH-Nsp14
Purpose: mammalian expression of N-terminally Flag-His8 tagged SARS-CoV-2 Nsp14 under control of a tetracycline-inducible promoter
Depositing lab: David Tollervey. Publication: Integrative vectors for regulated expression of SARS-CoV-2 proteins implicated in RNA metabolism. Bresson S, Robertson N, Sani E, Turowski TW, Shchepachev V, Kompauerova M, Spanos C, Helwak A, Tollervey D. Wellcome Open Res. 2020 Nov 3;5:261. doi: 10.12688/wellcomeopenres.16322.1. eCollection 2020. PubMed 33313418.
Backbone
  Vector backbone: pcDNA5-FRT-TO
  Backbone manufacturer: Thermo Fisher
  Vector type: Mammalian Expression
  Selectable markers: Hygromycin
Growth in bacteria
  Bacterial resistance: Ampicillin, 100 μg/mL
  Growth temperature: 37°C
  Growth strain: DH5alpha
  Copy number: High Copy
Gene/Insert
  Gene/Insert name: FH-Nsp14
  Species: SARS-CoV-2
  Mutation: codon optimized
  Entrez Gene: ORF1ab (a.k.a. GU280_gp01)
  Tag / fusion protein: Flag-His8 (N terminal on backbone)
  Cloning method: Restriction Enzyme; 5′ cloning site Unknown (unknown if destroyed); 3′ cloning site Unknown (unknown if destroyed)
Resource information
  A portion of this plasmid was derived from a plasmid made by: IDT
Terms and licenses: Academic/Nonprofit Terms; Industry Terms
How to cite: pcDNA5-FRT-TO-FH-Nsp14 was a gift from David Tollervey (Addgene plasmid # 157718 ; http://n2t.net/addgene:157718 ; RRID:Addgene_157718)
